>Addgene plasmid #147881 | pLNHA-C1-HsNot1iso1-del1097-1110-R1138A-shRNAres_W | depositor full sequence | sequence record 290328 | Full Sequence
TAGTTATTAATAGTAATCAATTACGGGGTCATTAGTTCATAGCCCATATATGGAGTTCCGCGTTACATAA
CTTACGGTAAATGGCCCGCCTGGCTGACCGCCCAACGACCCCCGCCCATTGACGTCAATAATGACGTATG
TTCCCATAGTAACGCCAATAGGGACTTTCCATTGACGTCAATGGGTGGAGTATTTACGGTAAACTGCCCA
CTTGGCAGTACATCAAGTGTATCATATGCCAAGTACGCCCCCTATTGACGTCAATGACGGTAAATGGCCC
GCCTGGCATTATGCCCAGTACATGACCTTATGGGACTTTCCTACTTGGCAGTACATCTACGTATTAGTCA
TCGCTATTACCATGGTGATGCGGTTTTGGCAGTACATCAATGGGCGTGGATAGCGGTTTGACTCACGGGG
ATTTCCAAGTCTCCACCCCATTGACGTCAATGGGAGTTTGTTTTGGCACCAAAATCAACGGGACTTTCCA
AAATGTCGTAACAACTCCGCCCCATTGACGCAAATGGGCGGTAGGCGTGTACGGTGGGAGGTCTATATAA
GCAGAGCTCTCTGGCTAACTAGAGAACCCACTGCTTACTGGCTTATCGAAATTAATACGACTCACTATAG
GGAGACCCAAGCTCTAGCGCTACCGGTCGCCACCATGGACGCACAAACACGACGACGTGAGCGTCGCGCT
GAGAAACAAGCTCAATGGAAAGCTGCAAACGGTGGATCTCCTCCACATATGGCTTACCCATACGATGTTC
CAGATTACGCTCCTCCATCTCGAGCTATGAATCTTGACTCGCTCTCGCTGGCCTTGTCTCAAATCAGCTA
CCTGGTGGACAATTTAACCAAGAAAAATTACCGAGCCAGCCAGCAGGAAATACAGCATATTGTGAATCGG
CACGGTCCTGAGGCAGACAGGCATTTATTACGCTGCCTATTTTCGCATGTGGATTTCAGTGGCGATGGTA
AAAGCAGTGGCAAAGATTTCCATCAGACTCAGTTTCTGATTCAGGAGTGTGCGTTGCTGATTACAAAGCC
AAATTTTATCTCGACGCTGTCCTATGCCATTGATAATCCATTGCACTATCAGAAGAGTTTAAAGCCTGCA
CCCCACTTATTTGCCCAGCTGAGTAAAGTGCTCAAATTAAGCAAAGTACAAGAGGTAATTTTTGGCCTTG
CCCTGTTGAATTCTTCCAGCTCAGATCTTAGAGGTTTCGCTGCCCAGTTTATCAAACAGAAGCTTCCAGA
TCTTCTGCGTTCTTACATTGACGCAGACGTCAGTGGAAATCAAGAAGGTGGCTTCCAAGATATAGCAATA
GAGGTCCTACACCTCCTCCTCTCCCATCTCCTCTTTGGGCAGAAGGGAGCCTTTGGAGTTGGACAAGAAC
AGATAGACGCTTTTCTTAAGACGCTGCGCAGAGATTTTCCCCAAGAACGCTGTCCCGTGGTGCTCGCACC
ACTTTTATACCCTGAAAAACGGGACATTCTAATGGACAGGATCCTGCCTGATTCCGGAGGGGTAGCTAAA
ACCATGATGGAGAGCTCTTTGGCTGATTTCATGCAAGAAGTAGGCTATGGCTTTTGTGCAAGTATTGAAG
AATGTCGCAATATAATCGTGCAGTTTGGTGTTCGGGAGGTCACAGCTGCCCAGGTTGCAAGGGTTTTGGG
AATGATGGCTCGAACTCATTCAGGATTAACAGATGGCATTCCATTACAGAGTATTTCTGCTCCGGGCAGT
GGGATCTGGAGTGATGGGAAAGATAAAAGTGATGGAGCACAGGCACACACATGGAATGTAGAAGTCTTGA
TTGACGTTCTTAAAGAACTGAATCCAAGTTTGAATTTCAAGGAAGTAACTTATGAACTGGACCATCCTGG
ATTTCAAATTCGTGACAGTAAAGGACTTCATAATGTGGTTTATGGCATTCAGAGGGGTTTGGGTATGGAA
GTGTTCCCAGTAGACCTCATATATAGACCTTGGAAACATGCTGAAGGCCAGCTCTCCTTCATCCAGCACT
CACTAATCAATCCAGAGATCTTCTGTTTTGCTGACTATCCCTGTCATACTGTTGCCACTGATATTCTGAA
AGCACCACCAGAGGATGACAATCGAGAAATTGCCACATGGAAGAGCTTGGATTTGATTGAATCTCTGCTG
AGGCTTGCAGAGGTTGGGCAGTATGAGCAAGTCAAACAGCTCTTCAGCTTCCCTATCAAACACTGTCCAG
ACATGCTGGTATTGGCCTTACTACAAATTAACACCTCTTGGCATACCTTGCGCCATGAACTTATCTCCAC
TCTGATGCCAATTTTCCTTGGAAACCATCCTAACTCAGCTATTATTTTGCACTATGCATGGCATGGGCAG
GGACAGTCTCCCTCAATTCGCCAACTTATCATGCATGCAATGGCAGAATGGTACATGAGAGGGGAGCAGT
ATGATCAGGCCAAATTGTCTCGAATACTTGATGTGGCCCAGGACTTGAAGGCCTTGTCAATGCTGCTAAA
TGGTACTCCATTTGCCTTTGTTATTGACCTTGCTGCACTTGCTTCACGTCGTGAATACCTCAAACTTGAT
AAGTGGCTCACAGATAAAATTCGAGAGCATGGGGAGCCTTTTATCCAGGCGTGTATGACTTTTTTAAAGA
GACGGTGTCCTTCTATTTTGGGCGGACTTGCCCCAGAAAAAGACCAGCCCAAAAGTGCTCAACTTCCTCC
AGAAACTTTGGCGACAATGTTGGCCTGTCTGCAAGCTTGTGCAGGGAGTGTTTCTCAGGAGCTATCAGAA
ACTATCCTCACCATGGTAGCCAATTGCAGTAATGTTATGAATAAGGCCAGACAACCACCACCTGGAGTTA
TGCCAAAAGGACGTCCTCCTAGTGCTAGCAGCTTAGATGCCATTTCTCCTGTTCAGATTGACCCTCTTGC
TGGAATGACATCTCTTAGTATAGGTGGTTCAGCTGCCCCTCACACCCAGAGTATGCAGGGTTTTCCTCCA
AATTTGGGTTCTGCATTCAGTACCCCTCAGTCACCAGCAAAAGCATTTCCACCCCTTTCAACCCCCAATC
AGACCACTGCATTCAGTGGTATTGGAGGACTTTCATCACAGCTTCCAGTAGGTGGTCTTGGCACAGGCAG
CCTGACTGGTATAGGAACTGGTGCTCTTGGACTCCCTGCAGTGAATAACGACCCTTTTGTACAGAGGAAA
CTGGGCACCTCTGGACTGAATCAGCCTACATTCCAGCAGAGTAAGATGAAACCTTCGGACTTGTCTCAGG
TGTGGCCAGAGGCAAACCAGCACTTTAGTAAAGAGATAGATGATGAAGCAAACAGCTATTTCCAGCGAAT
ATATAATCATCCACCACATCCAACCATGTCTGTTGATGAGGTATTAGAAATGCTGCAGAGATTTAAAGAC
TCTACTATAAAGAGGGAACGAGAAGTATTTAACTGTATGCTAAGGAACTTGTTTGAAGAATATCGTTTTT
TTCCCCAGTATCCTGATAAAGAGTTACATATAACAGCCTGCCTATTTGGTGGTATAATTGAGAAAGGACT
GGTCACTTACATGGCACTAGGTCTGGCTCTACGATATGTTCTTGAAGCCTTACGCAAGCCTTTTGGATCC
AAAATGTATTATTTCGGGATTGCTGCACTAGATAGATTTAAAAACAGATTGAAGGACTATCCCCAGTATT
GTCAGCATTTGGCTTCTATCAGTCACTTTATGCAATTTCCACATCATTTACAGGAGTATATTGAGTATGG
ACAGCAGTCTAGAGATCCTCCTGTGAAAATGCAAGGCTCTATCACAACCCCTGGAAGTATTGCACTGGCT
CAGGCCCAGGCTCAGGCCCAGGTTCCAGCAAAAGCTCCTCTTGCTGGTCAAGTTAGCACTATGGTAACCA
CCTCAACAACTACCACTGTTGCTAAAACGGTTACGGTCACCAGGCCAACTGGAGTCAGCTTTAAGAAAGA
TGTGCCACCTTCTATTAATACTACAAATATAGATACGTTGCTTGTGGCCACAGATCAAACTGAGAGAATT
GTGGAGCCCCCAGAAAATATCCAGGGTAGTAGTGGTATGACACAAAAGGTTGAAGAGCTAAAGGAAACGG
TGAAAGAAGAATTTATGCCTTGGGTTTCACAGTATCTGGTTATGAAGGCAGTCAGTATTGAGCCAAACTT
TCATAGCCTGTATTCAAACTTCCTTGACACGCTGAAGAATCCTGAATTTAACAAGATGGTTCTGAATGAG
ACCTACAGAAACATTAAAGTGCTCCTGACCTCTGATAAAGCTGCAGCCAATTTCTCAGATCGTTCTTTGC
TGAAGAACTTGGGACATTGGCTAGGAATGATCACATTAGCTAAAAACAAACCCATCTTACACACTGACTT
GGATGTGAAATCATTGCTGCTAGAGGCTTATGTTAAAGGACAACAAGAATTGCTCTATGTAGTGCCCTTT
GTTGCCAAAGTCTTAGAATCTAGCATTCGTAGTGTGGTTTTTAGGCCACCAAACCCTTGGACAATGGCAA
TTATGAATGTATTAGCTGAGCTACATCAGGAGCATGACTTAAAGTTAAACTTGAAGTTTGAAATCGAGGT
TCTCTGCAAGAACCTTGCATTAGACATCAATGAGCTAAAACCTGGAAACCTCCTAAAGGATAAAGATCGC
CTGAAGAATTTAGATGAGCAACTCTCTGCTCCAAAGAAAGATGTCAAGCAGCCAGAAGAACTCCCTCCCA
TCACAACCACAACAACTTCTACTACACCAGCTACCAACACCACTTGTACAGCCACGGTTCCACCACAGCC
ACAGTACAGCTACCACGACATCAATGTCTATTCCCTTGCGGGCTTGGCACCACACATTACTCTAAATCCA
ACAATTCCCTTGTTTCAGGCCCATCCACAGTTGAAGCAGTGTGTGCGTCAGGCAATTGAACGGGCTGTCC
AGGAGCTGGTCCATCCTGTGGTGGATCGATCAATTAAGATTGCCATGACTACTTGTGAGCAAATAGTCAG
GAAGGATTTTGCCCTGGATTCGGAGGAATCTCGAATGCGAATAGCAGCTCATCACATGATGCGTAACTTG
ACAGCTGGAATGGCTATGATTACATGCAGGGAACCTTTGCTCATGAGCATATCTACCAACTTAAAAAACA
GTTTTGCCTCAGCCCTTCGTACTGCTTCCCCACAACAAAGAGAAATGATGGATCAGGCAGCTGCTCAATT
AGCTCAGGACAATTGTGAGTTGGCTTGCTGTTTTATTCAGAAGACTGCAGTAGAAAAAGCAGGCCCTGAG
ATGGACAAGAGATTAGCAACTGAATTTGAGCTGAGAAAACATGCTAGGCAAGAAGGACGCAGATACTGTG
ATCCTGTTGTTTTAACATATCAAGCTGAACGGATGCCAGAGCAAATCAGGCTGAAAGTTGGTGGTGTGGA
CCCAAAGCAGTTGGCTGTTTACGAAGAGTTTGCACGCAATGTTCCTGGCTTCTTACCTACAAATGACTTA
AGTCAGCCCACGGGATTTTTAGCCCAGCCCATGAAGCAAGCTTGGGCAACAGATGATGTAGCTCAGATTT
ATGATAAGTGTATTACAGAACTGGAGCAACATCTACATGCCATCCCACCAACTTTGGCCATGAACCCTCA
AGCTCAGGCTCTTCGAAGTCTCTTGGAGGTTGTAGTTTTATCTCGAAACTCTCGGGATGCCATAGCTGCT
CTTGGATTGCTCCAAAAGGCTGTAGAGGGCTTACTAGATGCCACAAGTGGTGCTGATGCTGACCTTCTGC
TGCGCTACAGGGAATGCCACCTCTTGGTCCTAAAAGCTCTGCAGGATGGCCGGGCATATGGGTCTCCATG
GTGCAACAAACAGATCACAAGGTGCCTAATTGAATGTCGAGATGAATATAAATATAATGTGGAGGCTGTG
GAGCTGCTAATTCGCAATCATTTGGTTAATATGCAGCAGTATGATCTTCACCTAGCGCAGTCAATGGAGA
ATGGCTTAAACTACATGGCTGTGGCATTTGCTATGCAGTTAGTAAAAATCCTGCTGGTGGATGAAAGGAG
TGTTGCTCATGTTACTGAGGCAGATCTGTTCCACACCATTGAAACCCTCATGAGGATTAATGCTCATTCC
AGAGGCAATGCTCCAGAAGGATTGCCCCAGCTGATGGAAGTAGTGCGATCCAACTATGAAGCAATGATTG
ATCGTGCTCATGGAGGCCCAAACTTTATGATGCATTCTGGGATCTCTCAAGCCTCAGAGTATGATGACCC
TCCAGGCCTGAGGGAGAAGGCAGAGTATCTTCTGAGGGAATGGGTGAATCTCTACCATTCAGCAGCAGCT
GGCCGCGACAGTACCAAAGCTTTCTCTGCATTTGTTGGACAGATGCACCAGCAAGGAATACTGAAGACCG
ATGATCTCATAACAAGGTTCTTTCGTCTGTGTACTGAAATGTGTGTTGAAATCAGTTACCGTGCTCAGGC
TGAGCAGCAGCACAATCCTGCTGCCAATCCCACCATGATCCGAGCCAAGTGCTATCACAACCTGGATGCC
TTTGTTCGACTCATTGCACTGCTCGTGAAACACTCAGGGGAGGCCACCAACACTGTCACAAAGATTAATC
TGCTGAACAAGGTCCTTGGTATAGTAGTGGGAGTTCTCCTTCAGGATCATGATGTTCGTCAGAGTGAATT
TCAGCAACTTCCCTACCATCGAATTTTTATCATGCTTCTCTTGGAACTCAATGCACCTGAGCATGTGTTG
GAAACCATTAATTTCCAGACACTTACAGCTTTCTGCAATACATTCCACATCTTGAGGCCTACCAAAGCTC
CTGGCTTTGTATATGCCTGGCTTGAACTGATTTCCCATCGGATATTTATTGCAAGAATGCTGGCACATAC
GCCACAGCAGAAGGGGTGGCCTATGTATGCACAGCTACTGATTGATTTATTCAAATATTTAGCGCCTTTC
CTTAGAAATGTGGAACTCACCAAACCTATGCAAATCCTCTACAAGGGCACTTTAAGAGTGCTGCTGGTTC
TTTTGCATGATTTCCCAGAGTTCCTTTGTGATTACCATTATGGGTTCTGTGATGTGATCCCACCTAATTG
TATCCAGTTAAGAAATTTGATCCTGAGTGCCTTTCCAAGAAACATGAGGCTCCCCGACCCATTCACTCCT
AATCTAAAGGTGGACATGTTGAGTGAAATTAACATTGCTCCCCGGATTCTCACCAATTTCACTGGAGTAA
TGCCACCTCAGTTCAAAAAGGATTTGGATTCCTATCTTAAAACTCGATCACCAGTCACTTTCCTGTCTGA
TCTGCGCAGCAACCTACAGGTATCCAATGAACCTGGGAATCGCTACAACCTCCAGCTCATCAATGCACTG
GTGCTCTATGTCGGGACTCAGGCCATTGCGCACATCCACAACAAGGGCAGCACACCTTCAATGAGCACCA
TCACTCACTCAGCACACATGGATATCTTCCAGAATTTGGCTGTGGACTTGGACACTGAGGGTCGCTATCT
CTTTTTGAATGCAATTGCAAATCAGCTCCGGTACCCAAATAGCCACACTCACTACTTCAGTTGCACCATG
CTGTACCTTTTTGCAGAGGCCAATACGGAAGCCATCCAAGAACAGATCACAAGAGTTCTCTTGGAACGGT
TGATTGTAAATAGGCCACATCCTTGGGGTCTTCTTATTACCTTCATTGAGCTGATTAAAAACCCAGCGTT
TAAGTTCTGGAACCATGAATTTGTACACTGTGCCCCAGAAATCGAAAAGTTATTCCAGTCGGTCGCACAG
TGCTGCATGGGACAGAAGCAGGCCCAGCAAGTAATGGAAGGGACAGGTGCCAGTTAGCCGCGGGCCCGGG
ATCCACCGGATCTAGATAACTGATCATAATCAGCCATACCACATTTGTAGAGGTTTTACTTGCTTTAAAA
AACCTCCCACACCTCCCCCTGAACCTGAAACATAAAATGAATGCAATTGTTGTTGTTAACTTGTTTATTG
CAGCTTATAATGGTTACAAATAAAGCAATAGCATCACAAATTTCACAAATAAAGCATTTTTTTCACTGCA
TTCTAGTTGTGGTTTGTCCAAACTCATCAATGTATCTTAACGCGTAAATTGTAAGCGTTAATATTTTGTT
AAAATTCGCGTTAAATTTTTGTTAAATCAGCTCATTTTTTAACCAATAGGCCGAAATCGGCAAAATCCCT
TATAAATCAAAAGAATAGACCGAGATAGGGT
[37 nt withheld, positions 8292-8328]
AAAGAACGTGGACTCCAACGTCAAAGG
[49 nt withheld, positions 8356-8404]
T
[91 nt withheld, positions 8406-8496]
G
[124 nt withheld, positions 8498-8621]
CAGGTGGCACTTTTCGGGGAAATGTGCGCGGAACCCCTATTTGTTTATTTTTCTAAATACATTCAAATAT
GTATCCGCTCATGAGACAATAACCCTGATAAATGCTTCAATAATATTGAAAAAGGAAGAGTCCTGAGGCG
GAAAGAACCAGCTGTGGAATGTGTGTCAGTTAGGGTGTGGAAAGTCCCCAGGCTCCCCAGCAGGCAGAAG
TATGCAAAGCATGCATCTCAATTAGTCAGCAACCAGGTGTGGAAAGTCCCCAGGCTCCCCAGCAGGCAGA
AGTATGCAAAGCATGCATCTCAATTAGTCAGCAACCATAGTCCCGCCCCTAACTCCGCCCATCCCGCCCC
TAACTCCGCCCAGTTCCGCCCATTCTCCGCCCCATGGCTGACTAATTTTTTTTATTTATGCAGAGGCCGA
GGCCGCCTCGGCCTCTGAGCTATTCCAGAAGTAGTGAGGAGGCTTTTTTGGAGGCCTAGGCTTTTGCAAA
GATCGATCAAGAGACAGGATGAGGATCGTTTCGCATGATTGAACAAGATGGATTGCACGCAGGTTCTCCG
GCCGCTTGGGTGGAGAGGCTATTCGGCTATGACTGGGCACAACAGACAATCGGCTGCTCTGATGCCGCCG
TGTTCCGGCTGTCAGCGCAGGGGCGCCCGGTTCTTTTTGTCAAGACCGACCTGTCCGGTGCCCTGAATGA
ACTGCAAGACGAGGCAGCGCGGCTATCGTGGCTGGCCACGACGGGCGTTCCTTGCGCAGCTGTGCTCGAC
GTTGTCACTGAAGCGGGAAGGGACTGGCTGCTATTGGGCGAAGTGCCGGGGCAGGATCTCCTGTCATCTC
ACCTTGCTCCTGCCGAGAAAGTATCCATCATGGCTGATGCAATGCGGCGGCTGCATACGCTTGATCCGGC
TACCTGCCCATTCGACCACCAAGCGAAACATCGCATCGAGCGAGCACGTACTCGGATGGAAGCCGGTCTT
GTCGATCAGGATGATCTGGACGAAGAGCATCAGGGGCTCGCGCCAGCCGAACTGTTCGCCAGGCTCAAGG
CGAGCATGCCCGACGGCGAGGATCTCGTCGTGACCCATGGCGATGCCTGCTTGCCGAATATCATGGTGGA
AAATGGCCGCTTTTCTGGATTCATCGACTGTGGCCGGCTGGGTGTGGCGGACCGCTATCAGGACATAGCG
TTGGCTACCCGTGATATTGCTGAAGAGCTTGGCGGCGAATGGGCTGACCGCTTCCTCGTGCTTTACGGTA
TCGCCGCTCCCGATTCGCAGCGCATCGCCTTCTATCGCCTTCTTGACGAGTTCTTCTGAGCGGGACTCTG
GGGTTCGAAATGACCGACCAAGCGACGCCCAACCTGCCATCACGAGATTTCGATTCCACCGCCGCCTTCT
ATGAAAGGTTGGGCTTCGGAATCGTTTTCCGGGACGCCGGCTGGATGATCCTCCAGCGCGGGGATCTCAT
GCTGGAGTTCTTCGCCCACCCTAGGGGGAGGCTAACTGAAACACGGAAGGAGACAATACCGGAAGGAACC
CGCGCTATGACGGCAATAAAAAGACAGAATAAAACGCACGGTGTTGGGTCGTTTGTTCATAAACGCGGGG
TTCGGTCCCAGGGCTGGCACTCTGTCGATACCCCACCGAGACCCCATTGGGGCCAATACGCCCGCGTTTC
TTCCTTTTCCCCACCCCACCCCCCAAGTTCGGGTGAAGGCCCAGGGCTCGCAGCCAACGTCGGGGCGGCA
GGCCCTGCCATAGCCTCAGGTTACTCATATATACTTTAGATTGATTTAAAACTTCATTTTTAATTTAAAA
GGATCTAGGTGAAGATCCTTTTTGATAATCTCATGACCAAAATCCCTTAACGTGAGTTTTCGTTCCACTG
AGCGTCAGACCCCGTAGAAAAGATCAAAGGATCTTCTTGAGATCCTTTTTTTCTGCGCGTAATCTGCTGC
TTGCAAACAAAAAAACCACCGCTACCAGCGGTGGTTTGTTTGCCGGATCAAGAGCTACCAACTCTTTTTC
CGAAGGTAACTGGCTTCAGCAGAGCGCAGATACCAAATACTGTCCTTCTAGTGTAGCCGTAGTTAGGCCA
CCACTTCAAGAACTCTGTAGCACCGCCTACATACCTCGCTCTGCTAATCCTGTTACCAGTGGCTGCTGCC
AGTGGCGATAAGTCGTGTCTTACCGGGTTGGACTCAAGACGATAGTTACCGGATAAGGCGCAGCGGTCGG
GCTGAACGGGGGGTTCGTGCACACAGCCCAGCTTGGAGCGAACGACCTACACCGAACTGAGATACCTACA
GCGTGAGCTATGAGAAAGCGCCACGCTTCCCGAAGGGAGAAAGGCGGACAGGTATCCGGTAAGCGGCAGG
GTCGGAACAGGAGAGCGCACGAGGGAGCTTCCAGGGGGAAACGCCTGGTATCTTTATAGTCCTGTCGGGT
TTCGCCACCTCTGACTTGAGCGTCGATTTTTGTGATGCTCGTCAGGGGGGCGGAGCCTATGGAAAAACGC
CAGCAACGCGGCCTTTTTACGGTTCCTGGCCTTTTGCTGGCCTTTTGCTCACATGTTCTTTCCTGCGTTA
TCCCCTGATTCTGTGGATAACCGTATTACCGCCATGCAT
Features (pLannotate 1.2.2; 17 found; start..end, strand, type, name):
     61..364     +  enhancer       CMV enhancer: human cytomegalovirus immediate early enhancer
    365..568     +  promoter       CMV promoter: human cytomegalovirus (CMV) immediate early promoter
    564..597     +  LTR            5' LTR (truncated) (fragment): truncated 5' long terminal repeat (LTR) from HIV-1
    613..631     +  promoter       T7 promoter: promoter for bacteriophage T7 RNA polymerase
    665..730     +  CDS            N (fragment): REGN_LAMBD - Experimental evidence at protein level: Swiss-Prot protein existence level 1. Plays a role as a transcriptional antitermination factor that allows the virus to initiate its lytic phase. Activates expression of the delayed viral early genes by modifying host RNA polymerase (RNAP) into a form that is resistant to termination signals. This antitermination function requires the host NusA protein which serves to stabilize the interaction between antitermination protein N and host RNA polymerase. From Escherichia phage lambda (Bacteriophage lambda).
    755..781     +  CDS            3xHA (fragment): three tandem HA epitope tags
    797..7894    +  CDS            CNOT1: CNOT1_HUMAN - Also known as CDC39, KIAA1007, NOT1. Experimental evidence at protein level: Swiss-Prot protein existence level 1. Scaffolding component of the CCR4-NOT complex which is one of the major cellular mRNA deadenylases and is linked to various cellular processes including bulk mRNA degradation, miRNA-mediated repression, translational repression during translational initiation and general transcription regulation. Additional complex functions may be a consequence of its influence on mRNA expression. Its scaffolding function implies its interaction with the catalytic complex module and
   7898..7919    +  misc_feature   MCS (fragment): multiple cloning site
   7931..8015    +  CDS            large T antigen (fragment): large T antigen from SV40 (simian virus 40)
   8038..8159    +  polyA_signal   SV40 poly(A) signal: SV40 polyadenylation signal
   8193..8621    -  rep_origin     f1 ori (sequence partly withheld): f1 bacteriophage origin of replication; arrow indicates direction of (+) strand synthesis
   8648..8752    +  promoter       AmpR promoter: bla
   8754..9111    +  promoter       SV40 promoter: SV40 enhancer and early promoter
   9146..9940    +  CDS            NeoR/KanR: aminoglycoside phosphotransferase from Tn5; aph(3')-II (or nptII); confers resistance to neomycin, kanamycin, and G418 (Geneticin®)
   9961..10113   +  CDS            ble (fragment): BLE_KLEPN - Experimental evidence at protein level: Swiss-Prot protein existence level 1. Binding protein with a strong affinity to the bleomycin family of antibiotics. Binds to CL990; an antimitotic-antibiotic compound. From Klebsiella pneumoniae.
  10172..10219   +  polyA_signal   HSV TK poly(A) signal: herpes simplex virus thymidine kinase polyadenylation signal (Cole and Stacy, 1985)
  10548..11136   +  rep_origin     ori: high-copy-number ColE1/pMB1/pBR322/pUC origin of replication
