[The description below was written by a language model from this plasmid's Addgene catalogue record and pLannotate feature annotations shown in this document.]
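Description:
pLNHA-C1-HsNot1iso1-del1097-1110-R1138A-shRNAres_W is an 11,250 nt mammalian expression plasmid encoding a mutant, shRNA-resistant version of human CNOT1 (isoform 1), the scaffold subunit of the CCR4-NOT deadenylase complex. The catalogue lists the backbone as unknown. The feature table shows a CMV enhancer/promoter driving the insert, followed by an SV40 poly(A) signal. It also shows an f1 origin, a high-copy ColE1/pUC-type origin, and a NeoR/KanR cassette preceded by both a bacterial (AmpR) promoter and the SV40 early promoter and terminated by the HSV TK poly(A) signal. This dual-promoter arrangement gives kanamycin resistance in E. coli, matching the catalogue entry, and could support G418 selection in mammalian cells. The short annotations for an HIV-1 LTR, SV40 large T antigen and ble are fragments and probably reflect incidental sequence similarity or leftover backbone sequence rather than functional elements.

Upstream of the CNOT1 coding sequence lie a fragment of the bacteriophage lambda N protein and an HA epitope, which fits the "LNHA" in the name. The lambda N peptide binds boxB RNA hairpins, so such fusions are commonly used to tether a protein to a boxB-containing reporter mRNA, while HA allows detection or immunoprecipitation. The insert name indicates a deletion of residues 1097–1110, an R1138A substitution, and changes conferring shRNA resistance, which would allow expression in cells depleted of endogenous CNOT1. The record also notes one silent mutation relative to the reference isoform 1 sequence. It does not state what the mutations disrupt. The associated publication concerns a DDX6–CNOT1 complex and miRNA-mediated silencing, so the construct likely served in tethering or complementation assays in that context. The depositor sequence may be theoretical.
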