Addgene plasmid #147881: pLNHA-C1-HsNot1iso1-del1097-1110-R1138A-shRNAres_W
Purpose: Mammalian Expression of HsNot1iso1-del1097-1110-R1138A-shRNAres
Depositing lab: Elisa Izaurralde. Depositing organization: Max Planck Institute for Developmental Biology. Publication: A DDX6-CNOT1 complex and W-binding pockets in CNOT9 reveal direct links between miRNA target recognition and silencing. Chen Y, Boland A, Kuzuoglu-Ozturk D, Bawankar P, Loh B, Chang CT, Weichenrieder O, Izaurralde E. Mol Cell. 2014 Jun 5;54(5):737-50. doi: 10.1016/j.molcel.2014.03.034. Epub 2014 Apr 24. PubMed 24768540.
Backbone
  Vector backbone: Unknown
  Vector type: Mammalian Expression
Growth in bacteria
  Bacterial resistance: Kanamycin, 50 μg/mL
  Growth temperature: 37°C
  Growth strain: DH5alpha
  Copy number: High Copy
Gene/Insert
  Gene/Insert name: HsNot1iso1-del1097-1110-R1138A-shRNAres
  Species: H. sapiens (human)
  Mutation: 1 silent mutation compared to the sequence of isoform 1 given by NCBI: NM_016284.4.
  Entrez Gene: CNOT1 (a.k.a. AD-005, CDC39, HPE12, NOT1, NOT1H, VIBOS)
  Cloning method: Unknown
Terms and licenses: Academic/Nonprofit Terms; Industry Terms: Not Available to Industry
Depositor comments: Plasmids from this collection were made available to the research community and donated after the lab closed. Please note that the sequence provided by the depositing laboratory may be theoretical/predicted or based on Sanger sequencing results. There may be discrepancies between sequencing results obtained by Addgene and the depositor sequence. If an Addgene verified sequence is not available, please contact before placing your order to request that our lab fully sequence the plasmid.
How to cite: pLNHA-C1-HsNot1iso1-del1097-1110-R1138A-shRNAres_W was a gift from Elisa Izaurralde (Addgene plasmid # 147881 ; http://n2t.net/addgene:147881 ; RRID:Addgene_147881)
